>Addgene plasmid #213633 | pET SUMO-cPLA2 C2 domain (Y96C) | addgene full sequence | sequence record 421654 | Addgene NGS Result
GAGTTTTCGTTCCACTGAGCGTCAGACCCCGTAGAAAAGATCAAAGGATCTTCTTGAGATCCTTTTTTTC
TGCGCGTAATCTGCTGCTTGCAAACAAAAAAACCACCGCTACCAGCGGTGGTTTGTTTGCCGGATCAAGA
GCTACCAACTCTTTTTCCGAAGGTAACTGGCTTCAGCAGAGCGCAGATACCAAATACTGTCCTTCTAGTG
TAGCCGTAGTTAGGCCACCACTTCAAGAACTCTGTAGCACCGCCTACATACCTCGCTCTGCTAATCCTGT
TACCAGTGGCTGCTGCCAGTGGCGATAAGTCGTGTCTTACCGGGTTGGACTCAAGACGATAGTTACCGGA
TAAGGCGCAGCGGTCGGGCTGAACGGGGGGTTCGTGCACACAGCCCAGCTTGGAGCGAACGACCTACACC
GAACTGAGATACCTACAGCGTGAGCTATGAGAAAGCGCCACGCTTCCCGAAGGGAGAAAGGCGGACAGGT
ATCCGGTAAGCGGCAGGGTCGGAACAGGAGAGCGCACGAGGGAGCTTCCAGGGGGAAACGCCTGGTATCT
TTATAGTCCTGTCGGGTTTCGCCACCTCTGACTTGAGCGTCGATTTTTGTGATGCTCGTCAGGGGGGCGG
AGCCTATGGAAAAACGCCAGCAACGCGGCCTTTTTACGGTTCCTGGCCTTTTGCTGGCCTTTTGCTCACA
TGTTCTTTCCTGCGTTATCCCCTGATTCTGTGGATAACCGTATTACCGCCTTTGAGTGAGCTGATACCGC
TCGCCGCAGCCGAACGACCGAGCGCAGCGAGTCAGTGAGCGAGGAAGCGGAAGAGCGCCTGATGCGGTAT
TTTCTCCTTACGCATCTGTGCGGTATTTCACACCGCAATGGTGCACTCTCAGTACAATCTGCTCTGATGC
CGCATAGTTAAGCCAGTATACACTCCGCTATCGCTACGTGACTGGGTCATGGCTGCGCCCCGACACCCGC
CAACACCCGCTGACGCGCCCTGACGGGCTTGTCTGCTCCCGGCATCCGCTTACAGACAAGCTGTGACCGT
CTCCGGGAGCTGCATGTGTCAGAGGTTTTCACCGTCATCACCGAAACGCGCGAGGCAGCTGCGGTAAAGC
TCATCAGCGTGGTCGTGAAGCGATTCACAGATGTCTGCCTGTTCATCCGCGTCCAGCTCGTTGAGTTTCT
CCAGAAGCGTTAATGTCTGGCTTCTGATAAAGCGGGCCATGTTAAGGGCGGTTTTTTCCTGTTTGGTCAC
TGATGCCTCCGTGTAAGGGGGATTTCTGTTCATGGGGGTAATGATACCGATGAAACGAGAGAGGATGCTC
ACGATACGGGTTACTGATGATGAACATGCCCGGTTACTGGAACGTTGTGAGGGTAAACAACTGGCGGTAT
GGATGCGGCGGGACCAGAGAAAAATCACTCAGGGTCAATGCCAGCGCTTCGTTAATACAGATGTAGGTGT
TCCACAGGGTAGCCAGCAGCATCCTGCGATGCAGATCCGGAACATAATGGTGCAGGGCGCTGACTTCCGC
GTTTCCAGACTTTACGAAACACGGAAACCGAAGACCATTCATGTTGTTGCTCAGGTCGCAGACGTTTTGC
AGCAGCAGTCGCTTCACGTTCGCTCGCGTATCGGTGATTCATTCTGCTAACCAGTAAGGCAACCCCGCCA
GCCTAGCCGGGTCCTCAACGACAGGAGCACGATCATGCGCACCCGTGGGGCCGCCATGCCGGCGATAATG
GCCTGCTTCTCGCCGAAACGTTTGGTGGCGGGACCAGTGACGAAGGCTTGAGCGAGGGCGTGCAAGATTC
CGAATACCGCAAGCGACAGGCCGATCATCGTCGCGCTCCAGCGAAAGCGGTCCTCGCCGAAAATGACCCA
GAGCGCTGCCGGCACCTGTCCTACGAGTTGCATGATAAAGAAGACAGTCATAAGTGCGGCGACGATAGTC
ATGCCCCGCGCCCACCGGAAGGAGCTGACTGGGTTGAAGGCTCTCAAGGGCATCGGTCGAGATCCCGGTG
CCTAATGAGTGAGCTAACTTACATTAATTGCGTTGCGCTCACTGCCCGCTTTCCAGTCGGGAAACCTGTC
GTGCCAGCTGCATTAATGAATCGGCCAACGCGCGGGGAGAGGCGGTTTGCGTATTGGGCGCCAGGGTGGT
TTTTCTTTTCACCAGTGAGACGGGCAACAGCTGATTGCCCTTCACCGCCTGGCCCTGAGAGAGTTGCAGC
AAGCGGTCCACGCTGGTTTGCCCCAGCAGGCGAAAATCCTGTTTGATGGTGGTTAACGGCGGGATATAAC
ATGAGCTGTCTTCGGTATCGTCGTATCCCACTACCGAGATATCCGCACCAACGCGCAGCCCGGACTCGGT
AATGGCGCGCATTGCGCCCAGCGCCATCTGATCGTTGGCAACCAGCATCGCAGTGGGAACGATGCCCTCA
TTCAGCATTTGCATGGTTTGTTGAAAACCGGACATGGCACTCCAGTCGCCTTCCCGTTCCGCTATCGGCT
GAATTTGATTGCGAGTGAGATATTTATGCCAGCCAGCCAGACGCAGACGCGCCGAGACAGAACTTAATGG
GCCCGCTAACAGCGCGATTTGCTGGTGACCCAATGCGACCAGATGCTCCACGCCCAGTCGCGTACCGTCT
TCATGGGAGAAAATAATACTGTTGATGGGTGTCTGGTCAGAGACATCAAGAAATAACGCCGGAACATTAG
TGCAGGCAGCTTCCACAGCAATGGCATCCTGGTCATCCAGCGGATAGTTAATGATCAGCCCACTGACGCG
TTGCGCGAGAAGATTGTGCACCGCCGCTTTACAGGCTTCGACGCCGCTTCGTTCTACCATCGACACCACC
ACGCTGGCACCCAGTTGATCGGCGCGAGATTTAATCGCCGCGACAATTTGCGACGGCGCGTGCAGGGCCA
GACTGGAGGTGGCAACGCCAATCAGCAACGACTGTTTGCCCGCCAGTTGTTGTGCCACGCGGTTGGGAAT
GTAATTCAGCTCCGCCATCGCCGCTTCCACTTTTTCCCGCGTTTTCGCAGAAACGTGGCTGGCCTGGTTC
ACCACGCGGGAAACGGTCTGATAAGAGACACCGGCATACTCTGCGACATCGTATAACGTTACTGGTTTCA
CATTCACCACCCTGAATTGACTCTCTTCCGGGCGCTATCATGCCATACCGCGAAAGGTTTTGCGCCATTC
GATGGTGTCCGGGATCTCGACGCTCTCCCTTATGCGACTCCTGCATTAGGAAGCAGCCCAGTAGTAGGTT
GAGGCCGTTGAGCACCGCCGCCGCAAGGAATGGTGCATGCAAGGAGATGGCGCCCAACAGTCCCCCGGCC
ACGGGGCCTGCCACCATACCCACGCCGAAACAAGCGCTCATGAGCCCGAAGTGGCGAGCCCGATCTTCCC
CATCGGTGATGTCGGCGATATAGGCGCCAGCAACCGCACCTGTGGCGCCGGTGATGCCGGCCACGATGCG
TCCGGCGTAGAGGATCGAGATCTCGATCCCGCGAAATTAATACGACTCACTATAGGGGAATTGTGAGCGG
ATAACAATTCCCCTCTAGAAATAATTTTGTTTAACTTTAAGAAGGAGATATACATATGGGCAGCAGCCAT
CATCATCATCATCACGGCAGCGGCCTGGTGCCGCGCGGCAGCGCTAGCATGTCGGACTCAGAAGTCAATC
AAGAAGCTAAGCCAGAGGTCAAGCCAGAAGTCAAGCCTGAGACTCACATCAATTTAAAGGTGTCCGATGG
ATCTTCAGAGATCTTCTTCAAGATCAAAAAGACCACTCCTTTAAGAAGGCTGATGGAAGCGTTCGCTAAA
AGACAGGGTAAGGAAATGGACTCCTTAAGATTCTTGTACGACGGTATTAGAATTCAAGCTGATCAGACCC
CTGAAGATTTGGACATGGAGGATAACGATATTATTGAGGCTCACAGAGAACAGATTGGTGGATCCTCCCA
CAAGTTTACGGTAGTGGTGTTACGTGCCACCAAAGTGACAAAGGGGGCCTTTGGTGACATGCTTGATACT
CCAGATCCCTATGTGGAACTTTTTATCTCTACAACCCCTGACAGCAGGAAGAGAACAAGACATTTCAATA
ATGACATAAACCCTGTGTGGAATGAGACCTTTGAATTTATTTTGGATCCTAATCAGGAAAATGTTTTGGA
GATTACGTTAATGGATGCCAATTGCGTCATGGATGAAACTCTAGGGACAGCAACATTTACTGTATCTTCT
ATGAAGGTGGGAGAAAAGAAAGAAGTTCCTTTTATTTTCAACCAAGTCACTGAAATGGTTCTAGAAATGT
CTCTTGAAGTTGCCTCAAGCTGAAAGCTTAGGTATTTATTCGGCGCAAAGTGCGTCGGGTGATGCTGCCA
ACTTAGTCGAGCACCACCACCACCACCACTGAGATCCGGCTGCTAACAAAGCCCGAAAGGAAGCTGAGTT
GGCTGCTGCCACCGCTGAGCAATAACTAGCATAACCCCTTGGGGCCTCTAAACGGGTCTTGAGGGGTTTT
TTGCTGAAAGGAGGAACTATATCCGGATTGGCGAATGGG
[124 nt withheld, positions 4590-4713]
C
[91 nt withheld, positions 4715-4805]
A
[49 nt withheld, positions 4807-4855]
CCTTTGACGTTGGAGTCCACGTTCTTT
[37 nt withheld, positions 4883-4919]
ACCCTATCTCGGTCTATTCTTTTGATTTATAAGGGATTTTGCCGATTTCGGCCTATTGGTTAAAAAATGA
GCTGATTTAACAAAAATTTAACGCGAATTTTAACAAAATATTAACGCTTACAATTTAGGTGGCACTTTTC
GGGGAAATGTGCGCGGAACCCCTATTTGTTTATTTTTCTAAATACATTCAAATATGTATCCGCTCATGAA
TTAATTCTTAGAAAAACTCATCGAGCATCAAATGAAACTGCAATTTATTCATATCAGGATTATCAATACC
ATATTTTTGAAAAAGCCGTTTCTGTAATGAAGGAGAAAACTCACCGAGGCAGTTCCATAGGATGGCAAGA
TCCTGGTATCGGTCTGCGATTCCGACTCGTCCAACATCAATACAACCTATTAATTTCCCCTCGTCAAAAA
TAAGGTTATCAAGTGAGAAATCACCATGAGTGACGACTGAATCCGGTGAGAATGGCAAAAGTTTATGCAT
TTCTTTCCAGACTTGTTCAACAGGCCAGCCATTACGCTCGTCATCAAAATCACTCGCATCAACCAAACCG
TTATTCATTCGTGATTGCGCCTGAGCGAGACGAAATACGCGATCGCTGTTAAAAGGACAATTACAAACAG
GAATCGAATGCAACCGGCGCAGGAACACTGCCAGCGCATCAACAATATTTTCACCTGAATCAGGATATTC
TTCTAATACCTGGAATGCTGTTTTCCCGGGGATCGCAGTGGTGAGTAACCATGCATCATCAGGAGTACGG
ATAAAATGCTTGATGGTCGGAAGAGGCATAAATTCCGTCAGCCAGTTTAGTCTGACCATCTCATCTGTAA
CATCATTGGCAACGCTACCTTTGCCATGTTTCAGAAACAACTCTGGCGCATCGGGCTTCCCATACAATCG
ATAGATTGTCGCACCTGATTGCCCGACATTATCGCGAGCCCATTTATACCCATATAAATCAGCATCCATG
TTGGAATTTAATCGCGGCCTAGAGCAAGACGTTTCCCGTTGAATATGGCTCATAACACCCCTTGTATTAC
TGTTTATGTAAGCAGACAGTTTTATTGTTCATGACCAAAATCCCTTAACGT
Features (pLannotate 1.2.2; 22 found; start..end, strand, type, name):
     54..642     +  rep_origin     ori: high-copy-number ColE1/pMB1/pBR322/pUC origin of replication
    828..967     -  misc_feature   bom: basis of mobility region from pBR322
   1069..1260    -  CDS            rop: Rop protein, which maintains plasmids at low copy number; rop
   1277..1657    +  CDS            YPB1_ECOLX: Protein predicted: Swiss-Prot protein existence level 4. From Escherichia coli.
   1729..2020    -  CDS            TcR (fragment): tetracycline efflux protein; tet; confers resistance to tetracycline
   2035..2056    -  protein_bind   CAP binding site: CAP binding activates transcription in the presence of cAMP. E. coli catabolite activator protein
   2069..3151    -  CDS            lacI: lac repressor; lacI; The lac repressor binds to the lac operator to inhibit transcription in E. coli. This inhibition can be relieved by adding lactose or isopropyl-β-D-thiogalactopyranoside (IPTG).
   3152..3229    -  promoter       lacI promoter: lacI
   3237..3516    -  CDS            TcR (fragment): tetracycline efflux protein; tet; confers resistance to tetracycline
   3538..3556    +  promoter       T7 promoter: promoter for bacteriophage T7 RNA polymerase
   3557..3581    +  protein_bind   lac operator: The lac repressor binds to the lac operator to inhibit transcription in E. coli. This inhibition can be relieved by adding lactose or isopropyl-β-D-thiogalactopyranoside (IPTG). lac repressor encoded by lacI
   3596..3618    +  RBS            RBS: efficient ribosome binding site from bacteriophage T7 gene 10 (Olins and Rangwala, 1989)
   3638..3654    +  CDS            capTEV™ (fragment): composite tag for in vivo biotinylation, TEV protease cleavage, and 6xHis tagging
   3665..3682    +  CDS            thrombin site: thrombin recognition and cleavage site
   3689..3981    +  CDS            SUMO (fragment): cleavable ubiquitin-like protein tag; S. cerevisiae SMT3 (truncated)
   3950..4375    +  CDS            PLA2G4A (fragment): PA24A_BOVIN - Also known as CPLA2, PLA2G4. Experimental evidence at protein level: Swiss-Prot protein existence level 1. Has primarily calcium-dependent phospholipase and lysophospholipase activities, with a major role in membrane lipid remodeling and biosynthesis of lipid mediators of the inflammatory response (By similarity). Plays an important role in embryo implantation and parturition through its ability to trigger prostanoid production (By similarity). Preferentially hydrolyzes the ester bond of the fatty acyl group attached at sn-2 position of phospholipids (phospholipase A2 activity).
   4422..4439    +  CDS            9xHis (fragment): 9xHis affinity tag
   4449..4498    +  CDS            SET1 (fragment): solubility-enhancement tag derived from T7 phage gene 10B
   4506..4553    +  terminator     T7 terminator: transcription terminator for bacteriophage T7 RNA polymerase
   4590..5018    +  rep_origin     f1 ori (sequence partly withheld): f1 bacteriophage origin of replication; arrow indicates direction of (+) strand synthesis
   5071..5128    +  promoter       AmpR promoter (fragment): bla
   5137..5952    -  CDS            KanR: aminoglycoside phosphotransferase; aph(3')-Ia; confers resistance to kanamycin in bacteria or G418 (Geneticin®) in eukaryotes
