[The description below was written by a language model from this plasmid's Addgene catalogue record and pLannotate feature annotations shown in this document.]
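Description:
pET SUMO-cPLA2 C2 domain (Y96C) is a 6,020 nt bacterial expression plasmid built on the pET SUMO backbone for producing a SUMO-tagged fragment of human cytosolic phospholipase A2 (PLA2G4A) in E. coli. It replicates from a ColE1/pBR322-type origin accompanied by the bom region and the rop gene, consistent with its low-copy designation, and is selected with kanamycin through an aph(3')-Ia resistance gene. An f1 phage origin is also present, along with residual tetracycline-resistance fragments left over from the backbone's ancestry. The plasmid is maintained in a cloning strain, with BL21 cells indicated for protein production.

Expression is driven by a T7 promoter followed by a lac operator and the T7 gene 10 ribosome binding site, with a plasmid-borne lacI gene supplying repressor. Transcription therefore depends on T7 RNA polymerase in the host and is inducible with IPTG, and it ends at a T7 terminator. The open reading frame begins with a short annotated fragment that appears to be a His tag, then a thrombin cleavage site and the yeast SMT3-derived SUMO tag, fused directly to the cPLA2 C2 domain, which was inserted by Gibson assembly. The annotation tool matched the insert to the bovine orthologue, but the catalogue states the species as human. A His-tag fragment annotated downstream of the insert is likely vector sequence; the record does not show whether it is translated.

The insert carries Y96C, C139A and C141S, a pattern consistent with removing native cysteines and introducing a single one for site-specific labelling, although the record does not state this. The associated publication concerns membrane penetration by synaptotagmin C2 domains.
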