Addgene plasmid #213633: pET SUMO-cPLA2 C2 domain (Y96C)
Purpose: Bacterial expression of SUMO-tagged human cPLA2 C2 domain (Y96C)
Depositing lab: Edwin Chapman. Depositing organization: University of Wisconsin, Madison. Publication: Synaptotagmin-7 outperforms synaptotagmin-1 to promote the formation of large, stable fusion pores via robust membrane penetration. Courtney KC, Mandal T, Mehta N, Wu L, Li Y, Das D, Cui Q, Chapman ER. Nat Commun. 2023 Nov 27;14(1):7761. doi: 10.1038/s41467-023-42497-8. PubMed 38012142.
Backbone
  Vector backbone: pET SUMO
  Vector type: Bacterial Expression
Growth in bacteria
  Bacterial resistance: Kanamycin, 50 μg/mL
  Growth temperature: 37°C
  Growth strain: DH5alpha
  Growth instructions: Use BL21 cells for protein expression.
  Copy number: Low Copy
Gene/Insert
  Gene/Insert name: cPLA2 C2 domain (Y96C)
  Species: H. sapiens (human)
  Mutation: Y96C, C139A, C141S
  Entrez Gene: PLA2G4A (a.k.a. GURDP, PLA2G4, cPLA2, cPLA2-alpha)
  Tag / fusion protein: SUMO (N terminal on insert)
  Cloning method: Gibson Cloning
Terms and licenses: Academic/Nonprofit Terms; Industry Terms: Not Available to Industry
How to cite: pET SUMO-cPLA2 C2 domain (Y96C) was a gift from Edwin Chapman (Addgene plasmid # 213633 ; http://n2t.net/addgene:213633 ; RRID:Addgene_213633)
